Addgene plasmid #119201: pAMP-CY1_NF1 T2 (+minintr, KDR)
Purpose: transfer vector
Depositing lab: Helen Morrison. Depositing organization: Leibniz Institute on Aging - Fritz Lipmann Institute (FLI). Publication: Construction of cloning-friendly minigenes for mammalian expression of full-length human NF1 isoforms. Cui Y, Morrison H. Hum Mutat. 2018 Nov 8. doi: 10.1002/humu.23681. PubMed 30408279.
Backbone
  Vector backbone: pAMP-CY1
  Backbone manufacturer: Modified from pGEX-4T-1
  Backbone size w/o insert (bp): 2203
  Total vector size (bp): 10788
  Vector type: Transfer vector
Growth in bacteria
  Bacterial resistance: Ampicillin, 100 μg/mL
  Growth temperature: 37°C
  Growth strain: NEB Stable
  Growth instructions: DH5a can also be used. Terrific Broth medium can be used to improve plasmid yield, but is not required.
  Copy number: Low Copy
Gene/Insert
  Gene/Insert name: NF1 type 2 mini-gene (alt name: neurofibromin type 2)
  Species: H. sapiens (human)
  Insert size (bp): 8663
  GenBank ID: NM_001042492.2, NP_001035957.1
  Entrez Gene: NF1 (a.k.a. NFNS, VRNF, WSS)
Terms and licenses: Academic/Nonprofit Terms; Industry Terms: Not Available to Industry
Depositor comments: See the attached comments for Addgene #119200. For proper annotations, see the attached gbk file; the sequence completely matches Addgene NGS results. Plasmid designed and cloned by Yan Cui, PhD
How to cite: pAMP-CY1_NF1 T2 (+minintr, KDR) was a gift from Helen Morrison (Addgene plasmid # 119201 ; http://n2t.net/addgene:119201 ; RRID:Addgene_119201)
