[The description below was written by a language model from this plasmid's Addgene catalogue record and pLannotate feature annotations shown in this document.]
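Description:
pAMP-CY1_NF1 T2 (+minintr, KDR) is a 10,788 bp bacterial transfer (shuttle/storage) vector carrying a full-length human NF1 type 2 mini-gene, encoding the neurofibromin type 2 isoform, a Ras GTPase-activating protein. The backbone, pAMP-CY1, is a minimal plasmid of about 2.2 kb derived from pGEX-4T-1. It retains a ColE1/pMB1-type origin of replication and the bla gene with its native promoter for ampicillin selection, along with short remnants of the pBR322 rop and bom regions. Although the automated annotation labels the origin generically as high copy, the depositor lists the plasmid as low copy.

The roughly 8.7 kb insert appears in the feature table as two NF1 coding blocks separated by a gap of about 120 bp. This fits the "+minintr" in the name, which suggests a small intron interrupting the coding sequence to form a minigene, although the annotation does not label the gap. The second block was matched by the annotation software to rat Nf1, but this most likely reflects a database best hit on a highly conserved protein, since the record lists the insert as human. The associated publication describes cloning-friendly minigenes for mammalian expression of full-length NF1 isoforms. The meaning of "KDR" is not explained in the record.

No mammalian promoter, polyadenylation signal, tag or reporter is annotated, consistent with its stated role as a transfer vector: a stable source from which the NF1 type 2 minigene can be moved into expression vectors, not an expression construct itself.
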