Features (pLannotate 1.2.2; 7 found; start..end, strand, type, name):
    291..5126    +  CDS            NF1 (fragment): NF1_HUMAN - Experimental evidence at protein level: Swiss-Prot protein existence level 1. Stimulates the GTPase activity of Ras. NF1 shows greater affinity for Ras GAP, but lower specific activity. May be a regulator of Ras activity. From Homo sapiens (Human).
   5246..8950    +  CDS            Nf1 (fragment): NF1_RAT - Experimental evidence at protein level: Swiss-Prot protein existence level 1. Stimulates the GTPase activity of Ras. NF1 shows greater affinity for Ras GAP, but lower specific activity. May be a regulator of Ras activity (By similarity). From Rattus norvegicus (Rat).
   8980..9019    +  CDS            rop (fragment): Rop protein, which maintains plasmids at low copy number; rop
   9121..9161    +  misc_feature   bom (fragment): basis of mobility region from pBR322
   9266..9370    +  promoter       AmpR promoter: bla
   9371..10231   +  CDS            AmpR: β-lactamase; bla; confers resistance to ampicillin, carbenicillin, and related antibiotics
  10402..202     +  rep_origin     ori (across the origin): high-copy-number ColE1/pMB1/pBR322/pUC origin of replication
>Addgene plasmid #119201 | pAMP-CY1_NF1 T2 (+minintr, KDR) | addgene full sequence | sequence record 229901 | Addgene NGS Result
TGAGCTATGAGAAAGCGCCACGCTTCCCGAAGGGAGAAAGGCGGACAGGTATCCGGTAAGCGGCAGGGTC
GGAACAGGAGAGCGCACGAGGGAGCTTCCAGGGGGAAACGCCTGGTATCTTTATAGTCCTGTCGGGTTTC
GCCACCTCTGACTTGAGCGTCGATTTTTGTGATGCTCGTCAGGGGGGCGGAGCCTATGGAAAAACGCCAG
CAACGCGGCCTTTTTACGGTTCCTGGCCTTTTGCTGGCCTTTTGCTCACATGTCGTACGACGCGTCCCGG
GACCGGTGGCATGGCCGCGCACAGGCCGGTGGAATGGGTCCAGGCCGTGGTCAGCCGCTTCGACGAGCAG
CTTCCAATAAAAACAGGACAGCAGAACACACATACCAAAGTCAGTACTGAGCACAACAAGGAATGTCTAA
TCAATATTTCCAAATACAAGTTTTCTTTGGTTATAAGCGGCCTCACTACTATTTTAAAGAATGTTAACAA
TATGAGAATATTTGGAGAAGCTGCTGAAAAAAATTTATATCTCTCTCAGTTGATTATATTGGATACACTG
GAAAAATGTCTTGCTGGGCAACCAAAGGACACAATGAGATTAGATGAAACGATGCTGGTCAAACAGTTGC
TGCCAGAAATCTGCCATTTTCTTCACACCTGTCGTGAAGGAAACCAGCATGCAGCTGAACTTCGGAATTC
TGCCTCTGGGGTTTTATTTTCTCTCAGCTGCAACAACTTCAATGCAGTCTTTAGTCGCATTTCTACCAGG
TTACAGGAATTAACTGTTTGTTCAGAAGACAATGTTGATGTTCATGATATAGAATTGTTACAGTATATCA
ATGTGGATTGTGCAAAATTAAAACGACTCCTGAAGGAAACAGCATTTAAATTTAAAGCCCTAAAGAAGGT
TGCGCAGTTAGCAGTTATAAATAGCCTGGAAAAGGCATTTTGGAACTGGGTAGAAAATTATCCAGATGAA
TTTACAAAACTATACCAGATCCCACAGACTGATATGGCTGAATGTGCAGAAAAGCTATTTGACTTGGTGG
ATGGTTTTGCTGAAAGCACCAAACGTAAAGCAGCAGTTTGGCCACTACAAATCATTCTCCTTATCTTGTG
TCCAGAAATAATCCAGGATATATCCAAAGACGTGGTTGATGAAAACAACATGAATAAGAAGTTATTTCTG
GACAGTCTACGAAAAGCTCTTGCTGGCCATGGAGGAAGTAGGCAGCTGACAGAAAGTGCTGCAATTGCCT
GTGTCAAACTGTGTAAAGCAAGTACTTACATCAATTGGGAAGATAACTCTGTCATTTTCCTACTTGTTCA
GTCCATGGTGGTTGATCTTAAGAACCTGCTTTTTAATCCAAGTAAGCCATTCTCAAGAGGCAGTCAGCCT
GCAGATGTGGATCTAATGATTGACTGCCTTGTTTCTTGCTTTCGTATAAGCCCTCACAACAACCAACACT
TTAAGATCTGCCTGGCTCAGAATTCACCTTCTACATTTCACTATGTGCTGGTAAATTCACTCCATCGAAT
CATCACCAATTCCGCATTGGATTGGTGGCCTAAGATTGATGCTGTGTATTGTCACTCGGTTGAACTTCGA
AATATGTTTGGTGAAACACTTCATAAAGCAGTGCAAGGTTGTGGAGCACACCCAGCAATACGAATGGCAC
CGAGTCTTACATTTAAAGAAAAAGTAACAAGCCTTAAATTTAAAGAAAAACCTACAGACCTGGAGACAAG
AAGCTATAAGTATCTTCTCTTGTCCATGGTGAAACTAATTCATGCAGATCCAAAGCTCTTGCTTTGTAAT
CCAAGAAAACAGGGGCCCGAAACCCAAGGCAGTACAGCAGAATTAATTACAGGGCTCGTCCAACTGGTCC
CTCAGTCACACATGCCAGAGATTGCTCAGGAAGCAATGGAGGCTCTGCTGGTTCTTCATCAGTTAGATAG
CATTGATTTGTGGAATCCTGATGCTCCTGTAGAAACATTTTGGGAGATTAGCTCACAAATGCTTTTTTAC
ATCTGCAAGAAATTAACTAGTCATCAAATGCTTAGTAGCACAGAAATTCTCAAGTGGTTGCGGGAAATAT
TGATCTGCAGGAATAAATTTCTTCTTAAAAATAAGCAGGCAGATAGAAGTTCCTGTCACTTTCTCCTTTT
TTACGGGGTAGGATGTGATATTCCTTCTAGTGGAAATACCAGTCAAATGTCCATGGATCATGAAGAATTA
CTACGTACTCCTGGAGCCTCTCTCCGGAAGGGAAAAGGGAACTCCTCTATGGATAGTGCAGCAGGATGCA
GCGGAACCCCCCCAATTTGCCGACAAGCCCAGACCAAACTAGAAGTGGCCCTGTACATGTTTCTGTGGAA
CCCTGACACTGAAGCTGTTCTGGTTGCCATGTCCTGTTTCCGCCACCTCTGTGAGGAAGCAGATATCCGG
TGTGGGGTGGATGAAGTGTCAGTGCATAACCTCTTGCCCAACTATAACACATTCATGGAGTTTGCCTCTG
TCAGCAATATGATGTCAACAGGAAGAGCAGCACTTCAGAAAAGAGTGATGGCACTGCTGAGGCGCATTGA
GCATCCCACTGCAGGAAACACTGAGGCTTGGGAAGATACACATGCAAAATGGGAACAAGCAACAAAGCTA
ATCCTTAACTATCCAAAAGCCAAAATGGAAGATGGCCAGGCTGCTGAAAGCCTTCACAAGACCATTGTCA
AGAGGCGAATGTCCCATGTGAGTGGAGGAGGATCCATAGATTTGTCTGACACAGACTCCCTACAGGAATG
GATCAACATGACTGGCTTCCTTTGTGCCCTTGGGGGAGTGTGCCTCCAGCAGAGAAGCAATTCTGGCCTG
GCAACCTATAGCCCACCCATGGGTCCAGTCAGTGAACGTAAGGGTTCTATGATTTCAGTGATGTCTTCAG
AGGGAAACGCAGATACACCTGTCAGCAAATTTATGGATCGGCTGTTGTCCTTAATGGTGTGTAACCATGA
GAAAGTGGGACTTCAAATACGGACCAATGTTAAGGATCTGGTGGGTCTAGAATTGAGTCCTGCTCTGTAT
CCAATGCTATTTAACAAATTGAAGAATACCATCAGCAAGTTTTTTGACTCCCAAGGACAGGTTTTATTGA
CTGATACCAATACTCAATTTGTAGAACAAACCATAGCTATAATGAAGAACTTGCTAGATAATCATACTGA
AGGCAGCTCTGAACATCTAGGGCAAGCTAGCATTGAAACAATGATGTTAAATCTGGTCAGGTATGTTCGT
GTGCTTGGGAATATGGTCCATGCAATTCAAATAAAAACGAAACTGTGTCAATTAGTTGAAGTAATGATGG
CAAGGAGAGATGACCTCTCATTTTGCCAAGAGATGAAATTTAGGAATAAGATGGTAGAATACCTGACAGA
CTGGGTTATGGGAACATCAAACCAAGCAGCAGATGATGATGTAAAATGTCTTACAAGAGATTTGGACCAG
GCAAGCATGGAAGCAGTAGTTTCACTTCTAGCTGGTCTCCCTCTGCAGCCTGAAGAAGGAGATGGTGTGG
AATTGATGGAAGCCAAATCACAGTTATTTCTTAAATACTTCACATTATTTATGAACCTTTTGAATGACTG
CAGTGAAGTTGAAGATGAAAGTGCGCAAACAGGTGGCAGGAAACGTGGCATGTCTCGGAGGCTGGCATCA
CTGAGGCACTGTACGGTCCTTGCAATGTCAAACTTACTCAATGCCAACGTAGACAGTGGTCTCATGCACT
CCATAGGCTTAGGTTACCACAAGGATCTCCAGACAAGAGCTACATTTATGGAAGTTCTGACAAAAATCCT
TCAACAAGGCACAGAATTTGACACACTTGCAGAAACAGTATTGGCTGATCGGTTTGAGAGATTGGTGGAA
CTGGTCACAATGATGGGTGATCAAGGAGAACTCCCTATAGCGATGGCTCTGGCCAATGTGGTTCCTTGTT
CTCAGTGGGATGAACTAGCTCGAGTTCTGGTTACTCTGTTTGATTCTCGGCATTTACTCTACCAACTGCT
CTGGAACATGTTTTCTAAAGAAGTAGAATTGGCAGACTCCATGCAGACTCTCTTCCGAGGCAACAGCTTG
GCCAGTAAAATAATGACATTCTGTTTCAAGGTATATGGTGCTACCTATCTACAAAAACTCCTGGATCCTT
TATTACGAATTGTGATCACATCCTCTGATTGGCAACATGTTAGCTTTGAAGTGGATCCTACCAGGTTAGA
ACCATCAGAGAGCCTTGAGGAAAACCAGCGGAACCTCCTTCAGATGACTGAAAAGTTCTTCCATGCCATC
ATCAGTTCCTCCTCAGAATTCCCCCCTCAACTTCGAAGTGTGTGCCACTGTTTATACCAGGCAACTTGCC
ACTCCCTACTGAATAAAGCTACAGTAAAAGAAAAAAAGGAAAACAAAAAATCAGTGGTTAGCCAGCGTTT
CCCTCAGAACAGCATCGGTGCAGTAGGAAGTGCCATGTTCCTCAGATTTATCAATCCTGCCATTGTCTCA
CCGTATGAAGCAGGGATTTTAGATAAAAAGCCACCACCTAGAATCGAAAGGGGCTTGAAGTTAATGTCAA
AGATACTTCAGAGTATTGCCAATCATGTTCTCTTCACAAAAGAAGAACATATGCGGCCTTTCAATGATTT
TGTGAAAAGCAACTTTGATGCAGCACGCAGGTTTTTCCTTGATATAGCATCTGATTGTCCTACAAGTGAT
GCAGTAAATCATAGTCTTTCCTTCATAAGTGACGGCAATGTGCTTGCTTTACATCGTCTACTCTGGAACA
ATCAGGAGAAAATTGGGCAGTATCTTTCCAGCAACAGGGATCATAAAGCTGTTGGAAGACGACCTTTTGA
TAAGATGGCAACACTTCTTGCATACCTGGGTCCTCCAGAGCACAAACCTGTGGCAGATACACACTGGTCC
AGCCTTAACCTTACCAGTTCAAAGTTTGAGGAATTTATGACTAGGCATCAGGTACATGAAAAAGAAGAAT
TCAAGGCTTTGAAAACGTTAAGTATTTTCTACCAAGCTGGGACTTCCAAAGCTGGGAATCCTATTTTTTA
TTATGTTGCACGGAGGTAAGAAATACTATGTTTTGGGTCTCTTAACAGAATTTTTTAAATTATAGCAAAT
ATAGAGAGATGGCAACTAGATTAGTGGCATCTGTATATTTATTTTAAACACTGCTAATAATCTTTGTCTT
TTTTGTCATTTTCCTTAGGTTCAAAACTGGTCAAATCAATGGTGATTTGCTGATATACCATGTCTTACTG
ACTTTAAAGCCATATTATGCAAAGCCATATGAAATTGTAGTGGACCTTACCCATACCGGGCCTAGCAATC
GCTTTAAAACAGACTTTCTCTCTAAGTGGTTTGTTGTTTTTCCTGGCTTTGCTTACGACAACGTCTCCGC
AGTCTATATCTATAACTGTAACTCCTGGGTCAGGGAGTACACCAAGTATCATGAGCGGCTGCTGACTGGC
CTCAAAGGTAGCAAAAGGCTTGTTTTCATAGACTGTCCTGGGAAACTGGCTGAGCACATAGAGCATGAAC
AACAGAAACTACCTGCTGCCACCTTGGCTTTAGAAGAGGACCTGAAGGTATTCCACAATGCTCTCAAGCT
AGCTCACAAAGACACCAAAGTTTCTATTAAAGTTGGTTCTACTGCTGTCCAAGTAACTTCAGCAGAGCGA
ACAAAAGTCCTAGGGCAATCAGTCTTTCTAAATGACATTTATTATGCTTCGGAAATTGAAGAAATCTGCC
TAGTAGATGAGAACCAGTTCACCTTAACCATTGCAAACCAGGGCACGCCGCTCACCTTCATGCACCAGGA
GTGTGAAGCCATTGTCCAGTCTATCATTCATATCCGGACCCGCTGGGAACTGTCACAGCCCGACTCTATC
CCCCAACACACCAAGATTCGGCCAAAAGATGTCCCTGGGACACTGCTCAATATCGCATTACTTAATTTAG
GCAGTTCTGACCCGAGTTTACGGTCAGCTGCCTATAATCTTCTGTGTGCCTTAACTTGTACCTTTAATTT
AAAAATCGAGGGCCAGTTACTAGAGACATCAGGTTTATGTATCCCTGCCAACAACACCCTCTTTATTGTC
TCTATTAGTAAGACACTGGCAGCCAATGAGCCACACCTCACGTTAGAATTTTTGGAAGAGTGTATTTCTG
GATTTAGCAAATCTAGTATTGAATTGAAACACCTTTGTTTGGAATACATGACTCCATGGCTGTCAAATCT
AGTTCGTTTTTGCAAGCATAATGATGATGCCAAACGACAAAGAGTTACTGCTATTCTTGACAAGCTGATA
ACAATGACCATCAATGAAAAACAGATGTACCCATCTATTCAAGCAAAAATATGGGGAAGCCTTGGGCAGA
TTACAGATCTGCTTGATGTTGTACTAGACAGTTTCATCAAAACCAGTGCAACAGGTGGCTTGGGATCAAT
AAAAGCTGAGGTGATGGCAGATACTGCTGTAGCTTTGGCTTCTGGAAATGTGAAATTGGTTTCAAGCAAG
GTTATTGGAAGGATGTGCAAAATAATTGACAAGACATGCTTATCTCCAACTCCTACTTTAGAACAACATC
TTATGTGGGATGATATTGCTATTTTAGCACGCTACATGCTGATGCTGTCCTTCAACAATTCCCTTGATGT
GGCAGCTCATCTTCCCTACCTCTTCCACGTTGTTACTTTCTTAGTAGCCACAGGTCCGCTCTCCCTTAGA
GCTTCCACACATGGACTGGTCATTAATATCATTCACTCTCTGTGTACTTGTTCACAGCTTCATTTTAGTG
AAGAGACCAAGCAAGTTTTGAGACTCAGTCTGACAGAGTTCTCATTACCCAAATTTTACTTGCTGTTTGG
CATTAGCAAAGTCAAGTCAGCTGCTGTCATTGCCTTCCGTTCCAGTTACCGGGACAGGTCATTCTCTCCT
GGCTCCTATGAGAGAGAGACTTTTGCTTTGACATCCTTGGAAACAGTCACAGAAGCTTTGTTGGAGATCA
TGGAGGCATGCATGAGAGATATTCCAACGTGCAAGTGGCTGGACCAGTGGACAGAACTAGCTCAAAGATT
TGCATTCCAATATAATCCATCCCTGCAACCAAGAGCTCTTGTTGTCTTTGGGTGTATTAGCAAACGAGTG
TCTCATGGGCAGATAAAGCAGATAATCCGTATTCTTAGCAAGGCACTTGAGAGTTGCTTAAAAGGACCTG
ACACTTACAACAGTCAAGTTCTGATAGAAGCTACAGTAATAGCACTAACCAAATTACAGCCACTTCTTAA
TAAGGACTCGCCTCTGCACAAAGCCCTCTTTTGGGTAGCTGTGGCTGTGCTGCAGCTTGATGAGGTCAAC
TTGTATTCAGCAGGTACCGCACTTCTTGAACAAAACCTGCATACTTTAGATAGTCTCCGTATATTCAATG
ACAAGAGTCCAGAGGAAGTATTTATGGCAATCCGGAATCCTCTGGAGTGGCACTGCAAGCAAATGGATCA
TTTTGTTGGACTCAATTTCAACTCTAACTTTAACTTTGCATTGGTTGGACACCTTTTAAAAGGGTACAGG
CATCCTTCACCTGCTATTGTTGCAAGAACAGTCAGAATTTTACATACACTACTAACTCTGGTTAACAAAC
ACAGAAATTGTGACAAATTTGAAGTGAATACACAGAGCGTGGCCTACTTAGCAGCTTTACTTACAGTGTC
TGAAGAAGTTCGAAGTCGCTGCAGCCTAAAACATAGAAAGTCACTTCTTCTTACTGATATTTCAATGGAA
AATGTTCCTATGGATACATATCCCATTCATCATGGTGACCCTTCCTATAGGACACTAAAGGAGACTCAGC
CATGGTCCTCTCCCAAAGGTTCTGAAGGATACCTTGCAGCCACCTATCCAACTGTCGGCCAGACCAGTCC
CCGAGCCAGGAAATCCATGAGCCTGGACATGGGGCAACCTTCTCAGGCCAACACTAAGAAGTTGCTTGGA
ACAAGGAAAAGTTTTGATCACTTGATATCAGACACAAAGGCTCCTAAAAGGCAAGAAATGGAATCAGGGA
TCACAACACCCCCCAAAATGAGGAGAGTAGCAGAAACTGATTATGAAATGGAAACTCAGAGGATTTCCTC
ATCACAACAGCACCCACATTTACGTAAAGTTTCAGTGTCTGAATCAAATGTTCTCTTGGATGAAGAAGTA
CTTACTGATCCGAAGATCCAGGCGCTGCTTCTTACTGTTCTAGCTACACTGGTAAAATATACCACAGATG
AGTTTGATCAACGAATTCTTTATGAATACTTAGCAGAGGCCAGTGTTGTGTTTCCCAAAGTCTTTCCTGT
TGTGCATAATTTGTTGGACTCTAAGATCAACACCCTGTTATCATTGTGCCAAGATCCAAATTTGTTAAAT
CCAATCCATGGAATTGTGCAGAGTGTGGTGTACCATGAAGAATCCCCACCACAATACCAAACATCTTACC
TGCAAAGTTTTGGTTTTAATGGCTTGTGGCGGTTTGCAGGACCGTTTTCAAAGCAAACACAAATTCCAGA
CTATGCTGAGCTTATTGTTAAGTTTCTTGATGCCTTGATTGACACGTACCTGCCTGGAATTGATGAAGAA
ACCAGTGAAGAATCCCTCCTGACTCCCACATCTCCTTACCCTCCTGCACTGCAGAGCCAGCTTAGTATCA
CTGCCAACCTTAACCTTTCTAATTCCATGACCTCACTTGCAACTTCCCAGCATTCCCCAGGAATCGACAA
GGAGAACGTTGAACTCTCCCCTACCACTGGCCACTGTAACAGTGGACGAACTCGCCACGGATCCGCAAGC
CAAGTGCAGAAGCAAAGAAGCGCAGGATCATTTAAGAGAAATAGCATTAAGAAGATCGTGTAGCGGCCGC
ATCGTGACTGACTGACGATCTGCCTCGCGCGTTTCGGTGATGACGGTGAAAACCTCTGACACATGCAGCT
CCCGGAGACGGTCACAGCTTGTCTGTAAGCGGATGCCGGGAGCAGACAAGCCCGTCAGGGCGCGTCAGCG
GGTGTTGGCGGGTGTCGGGGCGCAGCCATGACCCAGTCACGTAGCGATAGCGGAGTGTATAATTCTTGAA
GACGAAAGGGCCTCGTGATACGCCTATTTTTATAGGTTAATGTCATGATAATAATGGTTTCTTAGACGTC
AGGTGGCACTTTTCGGGGAAATGTGCGCGGAACCCCTATTTGTTTATTTTTCTAAATACATTCAAATATG
TATCCGCTCATGAGACAATAACCCTGATAAATGCTTCAATAATATTGAAAAAGGAAGAGTATGAGTATTC
AACATTTCCGTGTCGCCCTTATTCCCTTTTTTGCGGCATTTTGCCTTCCTGTTTTTGCTCACCCAGAAAC
GCTGGTGAAAGTAAAAGATGCTGAAGATCAGTTGGGTGCACGAGTGGGTTACATCGAACTGGATCTCAAC
AGCGGTAAGATCCTTGAGAGTTTTCGCCCCGAAGAACGTTTTCCAATGATGAGCACTTTTAAAGTTCTGC
TATGTGGCGCGGTATTATCCCGTGTTGACGCCGGGCAAGAGCAACTCGGTCGCCGCATACACTATTCTCA
GAATGACTTGGTTGAGTACTCACCAGTCACAGAAAAGCATCTTACGGATGGCATGACAGTAAGAGAATTA
TGCAGTGCTGCCATAACCATGAGTGATAACACTGCGGCCAACTTACTTCTGACAACGATCGGAGGACCGA
AGGAGCTAACCGCTTTTTTGCACAACATGGGGGATCATGTAACTCGCCTTGATCGTTGGGAACCGGAGCT
GAATGAAGCCATACCAAACGACGAGCGTGACACCACGATGCCTGCAGCAATGGCAACAACGTTGCGCAAA
CTATTAACTGGCGAACTACTTACTCTAGCTTCCCGGCAACAATTAATAGACTGGATGGAGGCGGATAAAG
TTGCAGGACCACTTCTGCGCTCGGCCCTTCCGGCTGGCTGGTTTATTGCTGATAAATCTGGAGCCGGTGA
GCGTGGGTCTCGCGGTATCATTGCAGCACTGGGGCCAGATGGTAAGCCCTCCCGTATCGTAGTTATCTAC
ACGACGGGGAGTCAGGCAACTATGGATGAACGAAATAGACAGATCGCTGAGATAGGTGCCTCACTGATTA
AGCATTGGTAACTGTCAGACCAAGTTTACTCATATATACTTTAGATTGATTTAAAACTTCATTTTTAATT
TAAAAGGATCTAGGTGAAGATCCTTTTTGATAATCTCATGACCAAAATCCCTTAACGTGAGTTTTCGTTC
CACTGAGCGTCAGACCCCGTAGAAAAGATCAAAGGATCTTCTTGAGATCCTTTTTTTCTGCGCGTAATCT
GCTGCTTGCAAACAAAAAAACCACCGCTACCAGCGGTGGTTTGTTTGCCGGATCAAGAGCTACCAACTCT
TTTTCCGAAGGTAACTGGCTTCAGCAGAGCGCAGATACCAAATACTGTCCTTCTAGTGTAGCCGTAGTTA
GGCCACCACTTCAAGAACTCTGTAGCACCGCCTACATACCTCGCTCTGCTAATCCTGTTACCAGTGGCTG
CTGCCAGTGGCGATAAGTCGTGTCTTACCGGGTTGGACTCAAGACGATAGTTACCGGATAAGGCGCAGCG
GTCGGGCTGAACGGGGGGTTCGTGCACACAGCCCAGCTTGGAGCGAACGACCTACACCGAACTGAGATAC
CTACAGCG
